>Addgene plasmid #26944 | pCG111 | depositor full sequence | sequence record 12757 | Author sequence
AAATTGTAAACGTTAATATTTTGTTAAAATTCGCGTTAAATTTTTGTTAAATCAGCTCATTTTTTAACCA
ATAGGCCGAAATCGGCAAAATCCCTTATAAATCAAAAGAATAGACCGAGATAGGGT
[37 nt withheld, positions 127-163]
AAAGAACGTGGACTCCAACGTCAAAGG
[49 nt withheld, positions 191-239]
T
[91 nt withheld, positions 241-331]
G
[124 nt withheld, positions 333-456]
CCCATTCGCCATTCAGGCTGCGCAACTGTTGGGAAGGGCGATCGGTGCGGGCCTCTTCGCTATTACGCCA
GCTGGCGAAAGGGGGATGTGCTGCAAGGCGATTAAGTTGGGTAACGCCAGGGTTTTCCCAGTCACGACGT
TGTAAAACGACGGCCAGTGAGCGCGCGTAATACGACTCACTATAGGGCGAATTGGGTACCGGGCCCCCCC
TCGAGGTCGACGGTATCGATAAGCTTCAGTAAAAGAAGTAGAATTTTATAGTTTTTTTTCTGTTTGAAAA
ATTCTCCCCATCAATGTTCTTTCAAATAAATACATCACTAATGCAAAGTATTCTATAACCTCATATCTAA
ATTCTTCAAAATCTTAACATATCTTATCATTGCTTTAAGTCAAACGTAACATTAAAAAAAATGTTTTGGA
AAATGTGTCAAGTCTCTCAAAATTCAGTTTTTTAAACCACTCCTATAGTCCTATAGTCCTATAGTTACCC
ATGAAATCCTTATATATTACTGTAAAATGTTTCAAAAACCATTGGCAAATTGCCAGAACTGAAAATTTCC
GGCAAATTGGGGAACCGGCAAATTGCCAATTTGCTGAATTTGCCGGAAAAACGGTAATTGCCGAAAGTTT
TTGACACGAAAATGGCAAATTGTGGTTTTAAAATTTTTTTTTTTGGAAATTTCAGAATTTCAATTTTAAT
CGGCAAAACTGTAGGCATCCTAAGAATGTTCCTACATCTATTTTGAAAAGTAAGCGAATTCTATGAAAAT
GTCTAAAGAAAATGGGGAAACAATTTCAAAAAGGCACAGTTTCAAGTGTTTCCGAATTATACTAAATCCC
TCTAAAAACTTCCGGCAAATTGATATCCGTAAAAGAGCAAATCCGCATTTTTGCCGAAAATTAAAATTTC
CGACAAATCGGCAAACCGGCAATTTGGCGAAATTTGCCGGAAGGCAATTGCCGCCCACCCCTGTTCCAGA
GGTTCAAACTGGTAGCAAAGCTCAAAATTTCTCAAATTCTCCAATTTTTTTTTGAATTTTGGCAGTGTAC
CAAAATGACATTCAGTCATATTGGTTTATTATAGATTTATTTAGATAAAATCCTAAATGATTCTACCTTT
AAAGATGCCCACTTTAAAAGTAATGACTCAAACTTCAAATTGCTCTAAGATTCTATTGAATTACCATCTT
TTCCTCTCATTTTCTCTCACTGTCTATTTCATCACAAATTCATCCCTCTCTCCCTCTCTTTCTCTCTCCC
TCTCTCTCTTTCTCTTTGCTCATCATCTGTCATTTTGTCCGTTCCTCTCTCTGCGCCCTCAGCGTTCCCC
ACACTCTCTCGCTTCTCTTTTCCTAGACGTCTTCTTTTTTCATCTTCTTCAGCCCTTTTTCGCCATTTTC
CATCTCTGTCAATCATTACGGACGACCCCCATTAATTTTTGGATGTGCTCTGCGAGCAAGAGCACACGGA
ACTCATTTATTTTTTGTTGGAATTTCTTTTTCATTTTAGTTAGTTAAAAGGTTATTCAGTGCAAAAATTG
ATTTTTTGCTCTTTTGGTACATTAGAGGGGTTTGAAAGTTTTCCATAAAAAGGGTTTCCGGAGTAAAAAA
TCTAAAAATTTTTACAAACATTTCCAAAAATTTTGGGAACATATCTTTTCAAAAACTCAAAAAAAAACGC
AAACATCATAAATTTAATCAATTAATTGGATGCGTTCAAATATTTTAAAAATATTTTTGAATTGCATATT
TCTTTACTCATAAAAAAATTATTAATGTTTAAGTAAAAAAAATATTTCAGGATTTTAAACAAAAACTGTA
AATCCCATAAAACAGTGTTATTTTTTAGTTATTTTTAGTAATTATTTGTGAATTAAAAACACATTTTTTT
TCAAAATATTCCTTGAATAAATAAAATTGAAAGTGAATTCAAAATATTTCACCAATTTTACAAAATTTGA
AAATTTGAAAAAATATTTTCTACCAAATTGTGCTCAAAAAATATTATTAAGTTCCCAGGAAATTTATGAT
GAAAACTTGGAATATTTTTGGTAAAATTTTCTCAAAAAATTGAAAGTTGTCAAAAACACACTAACACTAT
ACCTCGCGGCATAGAAAAAACTGGTGGCCGAATTTTTTAAACCAATTTAAATTAAATATATTTTTGCACT
TTGTACAAAAAAATTTGAAGTTCCCAGGAAATTCATACGGAAATATTTTCCAGAACTTTTATAATTTTTA
TTTTAATTCTCAAAATTTACAATAAAAACTTGGAAACCTGAAATTTGCTTAAAGAATAACCCTATCCCCC
ACGGCCTAGAAAATACTGGTGGCCGAATTTTTTCCGCAGCCACACCACCTCTAATCTCCAGAGCACTCTC
CAAAATTCCCATAATCCCCAAAATTTTCAGCTACAACAGCATATATGAAGGCAGAGCAACAACAACAATC
GATCGCACCCGGCTCGGCAACCTTCCCGTCTCAGGTGAGGAAGACGCAGAGAAATGAGAGAGAGAGCGTG
TTTATGCACGCAGTATACTAACTCCTGATATCCAATTTCATATATCGATATGCTTGCTTTCTTTTCTTCT
ACGTTGAAATTGTTTGAACTTTTCTCAAAAAACGCGGATTTTAGAGAGACTTAGAGTTGCTCCAAATAAA
TTTAATTTGCAATTTTGCACTTACTATTAGAATCTACTTTTATAGCGCTAAAATGACCGAATAACACAGT
AGATTTTAAAAGAAAATTTTAAAAATTATTTTTTTGTGCAGTCAAATTTCGCTAGTTTTTGCCACTCATT
TTTGAACATTTGTATATGTGCCTTTCGGTGGTTCAATCAGGGGTGGCACGTGGTGTCAGAGTGTTCCATT
TCGGTTTGATCTACGTTGATCTACAAAAAATGCGGGAGAAGAGACGCAGAGTTCTCAACTGATTTCACAT
GGTTATGAACCAGGGGTGTTCGGCAAATTTGCCGTTTGCCGAGCTGGGCAAATTTTGAGATTTGCCGCAC
ACCCCTTTTATGAACGTGCTGACGTCACATCTTTTTGGACAAAGAATTCCCGCATTTTTTGTATATCAAA
CCGTGATGGGACAGCCTGGCACCACGTGGGGTTGGCGGCAAATGATTTTTTCCGACAAATCGGCAAATTG
GCAAATTGCCGGAATTTAAAGTTTCTGGCAAATTGTTGATTTGCCGAAAAAAAATTTCAAAAAGGCACAG
TTTTAAGTGTTTCCGTCTTATAAAATATTTCTCTAAAAATTTCCGGAAAACGGAAAATTGCCGGAAATAC
AAAGTTTCGTCAAATCGGCAAACCTGCAATTTGCCGAACGGCAACTGCCGCCAACACCTGGTTCCCAAAA
AAGCGTGCACTGTTTGAATATTAAAAAAAAAATTCACACAAAAATAATAAATTGAAATAGGCTAAATTCA
CATCTATGTACAAAAATTGCATGCCAGCACCGGTCAATTTTCTCAATTACTTTTTGTCTATTTTTGCCGA
ACATAATTTGCTGTTTCCTTGGCAGAATACAGAAAACTCTTTTTTTTTTCAGATGCCCCGACCCCCACCG
GTAACCGAACAGGCTATAACCACCGAGGCGGAGCTTCTCGCGAAAAATCAAATTACACCAAATGATGTGC
TAGCTCTTCCAGGAATCACTCAAGGTAAGTGAATATTTGCTCTATTGATAAACGCGCCGTGTACTCCACG
TGGACAAACATATCAAATTTTCAGGATTCCTATGCTCCCCATCGGCAAACGTCTATAACATTGAGTTCAC
CAAATTCCAAATCCGTGACCTCGACACGGAACACGTGCTCTTCGAAATTGCAAAACCGGAAAATGAGACG
GAAGAGAATCTGCAGGCGCAAGCCGAATCGGCAAGATATGTCCGATATCGATTTGCGCCGAATTTTCTGA
AATTAAAGACGGTCGGCGCGACGGTCGAGTTCAAGGTCGGCGATGTGCCGATCACACATTTTCGAATGAT
TGAACGGCACTTTTTCAAGGATCGTTTATTGAAATGCTTTGATTTTGAATTTGGATTCTGTATGCCAAAT
TCGAGAAACAACTGTGAACATATCTATGAATTTCCACAACTTTCACAACAACTCAGTGAGTTTGAAGCGG
GAAAAATTATTTGAGCTCATTTTGTCAATAGAGCGAATTTTCTAGGTTTTTAAAAATAAAATAAATATTG
ACAAAAAGCTGCCCTACAGTAGTTCAAAATGTGAAAACTTGGAGGAAATTCGAGTTTTCTCTGAGAAGTT
TTTGGCGGGTAATTCAAATTTTCTGAGAAAAAAATTAGCCGCGAGAATTCAAATTTTCTGAGAAAATTAT
TTGACGGGAAATTCAAAATTTCTGGAAATGTATTGAACATTTGAGAAATTTTGTTAAAAACTACATTAAA
CCGATAAAAAAGTTCGCAAATTTTTTTTAAGTGCTCATGGTGCATCGAAGAGAAGAATTCTTGCCAAAAC
TAGCCCATGAAATTAAAAATTATCGCGGAAAAAAACTGACTAATTGGAAAGTAAAATGAAATTTGCAAAA
AAAAAATATGTTTTTTTGTTGTAAAATTAAAAAAAAAACTGTATATTTTCAGTGGACGACATGATCAATA
ATCCAAACGAGACCCGCTCCGATAGCTTCTATTTTGTGGAGAATAAGCTCGTAATGCACAATAAGGCCGA
CTACTCGTATGATGCATAATTTCCCGCCGATGGAATAAAACTAATAATTTTTCTCGCAATTTATAGAAAT
CATGTGATTTTCCTACCGCTAAATTTAAAATTTCCTAATTTTTCACTATATTTCTCACAAAATGCATTCC
GAAAACTCTCATTTTTCAGCTTTTCAATACAAATCCCAATAAATGATTTTTCAAATATAATGTTCTCAAT
TGATATGTTTTATTTGAATGTTGGAAAAAACCATAAAATTAAAAAAAACTTGAATTATTCAAAAATAATT
CGGCCCTTTTACAAAAAATTATCATAAAAATTAAATTTGGAAAATCTGTGATTTGTCGCTTTGCCGGAAG
TTTCCAATTCCGGCAACTAACCGATTTGCCGATTAGCTAGAAATTTCAATTCCGACAATGTGCCGCTTTG
CCGATTTGCCGGAAATTTCCAATTCCGGCAATTAACGGACTTGCCGATTAGCTAGAAATTTAACTTTAGA
TAAAACTTCTCAACAAAATCAAATTGGAAAGTCAGCGATTTGCCGCTTTGCCGGAAGTTTTCAGTTCCGG
CATCTAACCGATTTGCCGATTTGCCAAAAATGTCAATTCCGAAAAACTGCCGATTTGCCGCTTTGTCGGA
AATTTCAATTCCGACAAATTGCCGATTTGCCGATTTGCCGAACATTCCAATTCCGACCATTTGTCGATTT
GCCGGAAGTTACCAATTCCGGCAACTAACGGATTTGCCGATTTGCCGGAAAAAAATTGTTTGTCGCCAAC
CCTGATTTAAATGACTAATCATGTTGCAAAAGATAACTGCTTGCATCAAAAATCCGATCATTGGCATTCC
CAACATCTTCTTCATCCAAAACACCACCCTTTTCTTCCACTAATCATGAATTCCCGACCAATTGTTATCA
GTAGGAGAAGCCTCCTTTTATCTCATTATCAGCAATTGCCTTCTTCTTCTTCTTCTTTGAATACCATTTG
AATGGAGATATCATTTACATAAATCTGCCGCCGAGATTGTGAAGCAGGAGGAAAAGCTGAAGATACTGAT
ATTATATGTATATTTCATTATTCTTTTTCCACAAAATTTTCCGACATTTAATTCCACTTCACTTTCATCG
TCTCTTTTTCCCCCATTGTCGCCCCCACTCATTTGTCTTCTTCTTCAAATACGGGTCAATCACTTTCCGT
TTTTTATTCATTTTTTGTTATGTTCGGCTTAACAAATTTGAAGTATTGTTAAAATTCTCTAGAGCGGCCG
CCACCGCGGTGGCGGCCGCGCGGAAGATCTGGAAGTAAAATATTGTAATATTTTCCCTAAATTTCACTTA
AAAATAAGGATTTTTGCAACGTAAAACCTCAAAAATTCGCTGAAATTGACGATTTTTGTTCAAAATTTTG
AAAAACAGGGTTAATTTTAGCTGAAAATCTTCAATTTTGCCAGAAATTGGCTTTTTTTCCGTCGCCACAC
GGAGAACTTGCCAAAAATGAAGACTTTTAGCCAATTTAGCCCTGAAAATTCGAGTTTTGGGCGATTTTTG
GTCTGAGAAGCCGTTTTCGCAGTATATTATATTTTCTCGTTAAATTTCATTTTAAAATAAACATTTTGAA
CGTATAACCCCAAAAATTCGCTGCGCAATGGATGATTTTTGTCCAAAGTTTTGATAATTTTAGCTAAAAA
CCTCGAATTTTGGCAATTTTTCGTGCCGCATCGGCCGAAAGTTGACTTTTTTTGGAATTATCATAATTTA
ATGCACATTTTGGTAGTTTATCTCACATAATCTGTCTGCAGGCGGGAAAAATTTGAGATAAACTACTAAA
AGATGCAAAACAAGGATGATAATTCCAGAAAATCAACTTCGGACCGTCTCGACACGGAAAATTGAGCGAA
ATTGGAGTTTTAAAATGATTTAGCCCTGAAAATTCGAGAAATTTAGGCGGTTTTGGGTCTGAAAAGGCGT
TTTCGCAGTATTTTCTCGCTAAATTTCATTTATTATCACATAATATCAGTACTTAGGCGAATATCTTGTA
GAAATGTTGGTTTTGTTCGATAATTCTCTACTTTTAGAGTCGATTCACGAGAAAATGTTGCACCATCTTA
CTTTTTTCCCTTGTAAAACATAGATTCTTCTGTACAATGAAAGAGAACACAATTTCTTCGTGAAGCAACT
CAAAAAGTAGAGAAAATTCGAACAAAACCCAACATTTCTACAAGATATTCGTCTAAATAGTGATATAATG
TGTTAATAAGCATATTTTAAATGAAATTTAGCGAAAAAACTGCGAAAATTTGTCAAAAAAGCGAATTTCC
ATCCGATCAGCAGATCTCTAAAAGTTACATAAAATTGAAAGTTTTGTGGGGAAATTGTTTTAAAACACGC
CTATGGTAATACGAGAACATAAAATTCTGAGAATGCGTATTACACAACATATTCGACGCGCAAAATATAA
CTATATCTCGTAGCGAAAACTACAGTAATCCTTAAATGACTACTGTANGCGATTGTGTCGATTTACGGGC
TCGATTCTCGGAAAAAAAAATCATTTTTCAAATTTTGACAGCGATATTCAATTTTTCTTCGTTTTTTCGT
ATNTTCTCAGTCATTTTTGTGCTTATTTTTAATATTTTATTCATTAATAAATTNAATTTAATTGAAAAAC
GTCCAGACGTATTTTTACATTTCCCGTCTATTTCCGTAATAGGCGGTTAATAACGTAGAAATACGTCTGT
ATGAGTTTACTCATCAAAATGACACGAATATTGGACGTTTTTAAATCAAATTAATTTATTAATAGGTAAA
ATATTAAAAAATAAACACAAAAATGACAAAGGAATAGGAAAACACGAAGAGAAATTGAGTATCGCTGTNC
AAAATTCGAAAAACGTGGATTTTTCCAAGAATCGAGCCCGTAAATCGACACATTCGCTACAGTAGTCATT
TAAGGATTATTGTAGTTTTCGCTACGAGATACTTTGCGCGCCAAAAACGTGGTGAAATACGCATTCTCAG
AATTTTATGTTCCCGTAATACCACAATGACCGAATATCATAATAAAAAAATTCAAAAACAATTTCTAGAT
TTTATATGATTTTCTGAAAATTGAAAAAATCTCAGTTTTCACCTAATTATATTTGAACTACAGCCAATTG
AACTCGTTCGTTGGAGCGCGCTTGCATTATTTTCATTAATTAATTTTATTAATCCTCATTATTTCACTGA
TTTTCTTCATTTTTGAGGTTTTTTTTATCGGGAAATGAAAGAAATATACAAGAAAAATGCAAAATGTTTA
TTAAAAACTGAAATTAGTATTTCTCGGAGTTTTAGGCATTTTCAGTTACTTTTTAATAAAGATTTTGCAT
TTTTCTTGTATATTTCTTTCATTTTCCGATTAAAAAACCCCAAAAATGAAGAAAATCAGTGAAATAATGA
AAATTAATTCAAATAACTAATGAAAATAATGCAAGCGCGCTCCAACCAACGAGTTCAATTGGCGGTAATT
CAAATATAATTAGGTGAAAACTGAGATTTTTTCAATTTTCAAAAAATCATATAACATCTAGACAATTTTT
TTGAATTTTTTTATCATGATATTCGGTCATTGTGTCCCCATAGGCATGTTTTAAAGCAATTTCCACCTTT
AAATAAAATCGAGAAAAAATGGCGTCAAAAGACATATGTAAAAGCTGTTTCTCTTTGTATATTCACACAG
AATATAGCCCGATTTTGGAGGTGAAAAACCGGTTTTTTTGTATTCTTTACGCCACATAAAGTGATATGGA
AGAGAAAATCGACATATTTATGTACTTGGAGTACGAGTACATTGGAGAAAAAGGGTGAACTACTGGAAAA
TCTGGGAAATTTCAGAAAAAAATTCCGAAAAATCTTTTTTGCTGAAAAAAAAATTTGTTCGAAATTTGGG
AAATACTGGAAAATTTTCATCAAAATTAAAGCGATTTTTAACGTTTTTGCTTGGGAGATACTATTTGTAA
TTTTAATGTTTGGTGAGGACAACAGAAATGACCTTCAGCGTACGGAAAACGATTAAAAGACACATTTGAA
TCGAAAATAGCGTGAAAAACATGAAAATATCGGAAAAATAGCTTTAAAATTGGATTTGAAAGCAAAAAAT
GTATCAAAAATCGAGAAAAATGCTTGAAAAAGTTGAAAAACTCAAACAAAAAATCAAAAAAGGTTTTTTT
AAAAATCTGTGAGTATCGCAACGAAAGCACAACTTGAGGCATGCGCCTTTAAACCAACCGTAACCAAATT
CGGAGGCAAAAAAAGATTTCTCGCTGTTTTTTCAGTTTTAAAATCACTTTTCACGTTTCTTTTCGCAGTA
ATTCGTTTGCAAAACATCTGAAAAAATTTTATTTTATAAGAAATTATATAAAAATCGCTATAAATTGAGT
TTTTGCCCCCAAATTCAGCACGGAGCACTTCTCAATTAAATATAATTTTATTTTTTAACATTGAAAGCTT
TCATAAAATTGAGCTTTGTTTGTAAATAATCAGTGAAAAAACACAGAAATCTTCAAAAAATAAAGAAAAA
GTTTTTAAAAATCTGTGAGTCCCGCAACGAAAATAAAACTTTAGGCATGCGCCTTTAAACCAACCGTAAC
CAAATTCGGCGGCAAAAATGGATTTCTCGCCGTTTTTTCAGTTTTACAATCACTTTTTAGGTTTCTTTTT
GCAGTATTTCGTTTCCCAAACAATTAAAAATCAAATTTTCTTTTCCAGATGGCTCAAACAAAGCCGATTG
CCGAGCAAATGGGATCCCCCGGGCTGCAGGAATTCGATATCAAGCTTATCGATACCGTCGACCTCGAGGG
GGCGGTACCGGTAGAAAAAATGAGTAAAGGAGAAGAACTTTTCACTGGAGTTGTCCCAATTCTTGTTGAA
TTAGATGGTGATGTTAATGGGCACAAATTTTCTGTCAGTGGAGAGGGTGAAGGTGATGCAACATACGGAA
AACTTACCCTTAAATTTATTTGCACTACTGGAAAACTACCTGTTCCATGGGTAAGTTTAAACATATATAT
ACTAACTAACCCTGATTATTTAAATTTTCAGCCAACACTTGTCACTACTTTCTGTTATGGTGTTCAATGC
TTCTCGAGATACCCAGATCATATGAAACGGCATGACTTTTTCAAGAGTGCCATGCCCGAAGGTTATGTAC
AGGAAAGAACTATATTTTTCAAAGATGACGGGAACTACAAGACACGTAAGTTTAAACAGTTCGGTACTAA
CTAACCATACATATTTAAATTTTCAGGTGCTGAAGTCAAGTTTGAAGGTGATACCCTTGTTAATAGAATC
GAGTTAAAAGGTATTGATTTTAAAGAAGATGGAAACATTCTTGGACACAAATTGGAATACAACTATAACT
CACACAATGTATACATCATGGCAGACAAACAAAAGAATGGAATCAAAGTTGTAAGTTTAAACATGATTTT
ACTAACTAACTAATCTGATTTAAATTTTCAGAACTTCAAAATTAGACACAACATTGAAGATGGAAGCGTT
CAACTAGCAGACCATTATCAACAAAATACTCCAATTGGCGATGGCCCTGTCCTTTTACCAGACAACCATT
ACCTGTCCACACAATCTGCCCTTTCGAAAGATCCCAACGAAAAGAGAGACCACATGGTCCTTCTTGAGTT
TGTAACAGCTGCTGGGATTACACATGGCATGGATGAACTATACAAATGCCCGGGGGATCGGTGGAGCTCC
ACCGGTGGCGGCCGCTCTAGAGAGAATCTTTATTTTCAGGGCGCCGCCAAATTCAAAGAAACCGCTGCTG
CTAAATTCGAACGCCAGCACATGGACAGCGGAGGTGGAGGTACAAGTTTGTACAAAAAAGCAGGCTTAAT
GGCCACCGAAAAGAAAGAAGTGACACTGTCTGCTACAGTCGAAGAGCCACTCGATTTGCTCCGTCTCAGT
TTGGATGAGAGAGTTTATGTCAAAATGAGAAACGACAGAGAGTTGCGCGGTCGTCTCAGAGCTTTCGATC
AACATTTGAACATGGTTTTATCGGAGGTTGAAGAGACAATCACCACCCGTGAAGTCGACGAAGACACATT
CGAAGAGATCTACAAACAAACAAAACGTGTTGTTCCAATGCTTTTCGTTCGTGGTGATTCTGTCATTCTC
GTGTCTCCACCGATTCGTGCATCCTAAAACCCAGCTTTCTTGTACAAAGTGGTTGATCTAGTGGATCCTA
ATTTTGCCGTATTTTCCATATTTTGTTTTGTATATTTATCCACTCACCCCCTCTCTTTGTCCTGTGAATG
AACTTGTGCCAAAAAAGCCAAAAATAATTTACTTTTTTTAAAGACATATTAAAACTTGAAAACTTGGAAC
AATACGGTGCGAAAGCGAAACAGAGACAGAAAAATGAACAAAGAGATCCGTGAAAAGTGAACGATGATTT
AGGCTTCTTGTTGGGCGGCGTGGATGAGAGTGATGTTGTCTCCTTTGAGAAGAATTCTGCCGATCTTGTT
GCGTCCCTTCGTCTTCATGTTCACCTCCTCGGCTTCGTCGAACACGACATTCATGAACTCGTCGAATCCG
ATGATGTAGCCCTCGAGACGGTGGGTGACATCCTCGTACAACCAGATTTGGACCCGAGTGCGGTTTTGGA
GATATCTGAAATTTGGGAAATTGTTTTCTACTGATTAGTGAAAAAATATTACCTGAAGATGAGGTTCACA
GGCTGAACCATCACTTTGTTGAGCTTTCTCGTCGACATTTTTGCGGGATGATCTGTAAAAATCAATATAT
TTTTTGAAAGACACAAATTTTTAAGATAAATATCAAGAAAACTCGATTTTAGCAGCTATTTAAGCTCAAA
AACTACAATTTATGGCTTTAAAACATAATTTTTCACATTTTACATAAATTTCAACGAAAAAAAATGCCAA
AAAACTTCAAATTTGAGCAGAAATCGGCTATTTTCTCGACAAAAATAATTTCGAAAATTCGTTCAAAAAA
GATGAGTACGCAAGCACCGTGACGCACAGTTGCGGACTTTGTAAACCGTACCCCTGCATAAAAAGGCGGA
ATTTTGAATTTAATAAAATGCAGTTTAGAACAAAGAAAAGCACGGAGAGAATTGTGATAACTAATTATTT
GTATTTAATTTTAAATACTACATAAAACTGAAGATTGGAACGAGTTAAAGCTGGTATTTGCGGTTTATAG
CCCCAAAAGTTAAGGCTTGTTAGGCAATTATCGATAAAAACAACGAGAAATTCGTGAAATCGGCAAAAAT
TTATAGAAAACGTTTGAATTAAATTAAATTTACGCTTTTGCCGCCAACACCTATCGAGACCCTAGTTATA
GGGGCGGAGCGTCATGGGAGCGCGCTTGCAACTCGATTTCAAAAAGTTTCGCTGTTTGTACAACATTCTC
AGTTGTTCTTAATCAGTTAAATAAGTTTCAAAATTTTNNCAAAATCATAAAACACAGTTAATGCTAAATT
AAAGTCTAAAAANATCAGGTGATAAGGGGTTTGGACGACCAAAAAGCGACCTTCGCTCGAAAATTGATAA
ACTAACTACACTTTTTCCGGAAAAATGATGGAAAAATCCTGATTTTCTTCGTTGAATCAATTTTTGTTTC
ATTTTTAACACTTTCACATGANNAATATTTCAGTTAAAATGCTCAAGCTAATTGGGTTTCTTATAATTTT
GGGTCTCGCAACGGCCGACAAGTGCTCAGATTGTTTGGCTCAGGGGAAACAGTGAGTTGGAAGCTTACAA
TTCTGAGAATTCGTATTGCGCAGCTTATTTGACGCGCAAAATATGAAATATCACGTAGCGAAAACTACAG
TAATTCTTTAAATAAGACTACTGTAGTGCCTATGTCGATTTACTGCCTCAACTTTCTTAATCAAGCTCGT
AAATCGACACCAGCTCTACAGTAGTCATAGTTTTCGCTACGAGATATTTTGCGCGTCAAATATGGTGTGC
AATACGCATTTTCAGAATTTTATGTTCTCGTAATATACCTTTTTTCAGCTGGTGTGTTACTGTAAATGCA
TGTGGATTTACGCCATGTGTCACTACAATTACAGTGAGTTTTTTTGAAGAAAAAAAAATTACCCATTTGA
TCGCCAATTCCATTTTTCAAAAATCAATAAAAAAAAAAAATTTCGGCGATCAGAAACGTTACAGAAAGCC
CTAAACTGCCCGGAACTACCAGATAAAGCCCACGCTTACGATGATTCATTTATGAGGAATAAGGTATTGA
TCACACATTCTGCTGCCTACAATATGGACCCACAAAAGTGTTTTACGTAGGTTCACCTTCTAGATAAACC
TTAAAAATCGATACTTTCAGTAGTAAAATGCCTTCGATGAAAGTTTCCAAAACAGTTAATGTCAATTGTG
ATAGATATGGGCCAAGTGAGTTGTTTTATTAGCCCACGGATTTCTGGCTTCCCTCATAAATTGAAAAGGA
AGAGATTGCCGAACTAGACCATTTTGGCTCGGCGCGTTGCGTGTCACGTCGCGGCTCGATTGTAAAACTA
AATGTATTGGTCCGTGTGGAGTACACGACTTTCCCTTTCCGGCAGGCGATTGTCAATGGAGCGCGAAAAA
TTCAATGAGGAAGGCCAGAACCCCGTGTCTGTAGTTTTCTCAAAAAGTGGCAAAAACTCAATAATTGCCA
ATTTTTGACTGCCAATAAAAATTTCACTAAATTTATTAAATTTATTTTAAGTTTTATTGAAATTTTTTTA
AAATTTCCCCACTGGCGCTAAAAAATCCAATTTTCAGAAGCAATGTGCTTCAGCTTCACGGCCATAGATA
CTGTCCAAAAAGTGATTGCAATGACGTTTAGAGGGACAGAAGGAGCAGCTCAATTGTCTGAAGAAATTTT
GGATTTCTTCCAGTAAGTTCGGGAAATGGCAATTTAAAGTTTAATTGGATTTTTGTATTTTTTCTTCTCA
CGACTACAGTTTTGCACATTTTTATGTTATAAAAAACCAAAAAAAAATTTTTTTGCCTTTTTTCTCAGCT
TACCACAAAACAATTTCGACCAAAAATAAATTGAAAAAATTAAAAAATTTTTTGCACGGTTTTCGGACTC
AAAAAAAGCTGAATGTTCCTGGAACTATTTGTAAAATTCAAAATTCAAAATTTTCACGAATTCTCTAAAA
GGTTCCAGCAAATTCCACAACTTTCTTGAATTTTTCAAAAAAGTTCTTGAGCATTCAACAATTATTTTTG
GAATTTTCCAAAGGTTACAGGACGTTCCAATTTTTCAAAAAAATTTCTCGCAAAAAATGTTTTCTCAGAA
AATTTGAATTTCCCTCCACATAAAAGATTGTTCTCAAAAAATTTGCAAACACACATTTTCAGCGGAAAAA
AGGCGTTCTTCGACTCTGGAAGTGTATTCGAATATGGTACCCAGCTTTTGTTCCCTTTAGTGAGGGTTAA
TTCCGAGCTTGGCGTAATCATGGTCATAGCTGTTTCCTGTGTGAAATTGTTATCCGCTCACAATTCCACA
CAACATAGGAGCCGGAAGCATAAAGTGTAAAGCCTGGGGTGCCTAATGAGTGAGGTAACTCACATTAATT
GCGTTGCGCTCACTGCCCGCTTTCCAGTCGGGAAACCTGTCGTGCCAGCTGCATTAATGAATCGGCCAAC
GCGCGGGGAGAGGCGGTTTGCGTATTGGGCGCTCTTCCGCTTCCTCGCTCACTGACTCGCTGCGCTCGGT
CGTTCGGCTGCGGCGAGCGGTATCAGCTCACTCAAAGGCGGTAATACGGTTATCCACAGAATCAGGGGAT
AACGCAGGAAAGAACATGTGAGCAAAAGGCCAGCAAAAGGCCAGGAACCGTAAAAAGGCCGCGTTGCTGG
CGTTTTTCCATAGGCTCGGCCCCCCTGACGAGCATCACAAAAATCGACGCTCAAGTCAGAGGTGGCGAAA
CCCGACAGGACTATAAAGATACCAGGCGTTCCCCCCTGGAAGCTCCCTCGTGCGCTCTCCTGTTCCGACC
CTGCCGCTTACCGGATACCTGTCCGCCTTTCTCCCTTCGGGAAGCGTGGCGCTTTCTCAATGCTCACGCT
GTAGGTATCTCAGTTCGGTGTAGGTCGTTCGCTCCAAGCTGGGCTGTGTGCACGAACCCCCCGTTCAGCC
CGACCGCTGCGCCTTATCCGGTAACTATCGTCTTGAGTCCAACCCGGTAAGACACGACTTATCGCCACTG
GCAGCAGCCACTGGTAACAGGATTAGCAGAGCGAGGTATGTAGGCGGTGCTACAGAGTTCTTGAAGTGGT
GGCCTAACTACGGCTACACTAGAAGGACAGTATTTGGTATCTGCGCTCTGCTGAAGCCAGTTACCTTCGG
AAAAAGAGTTGGTAGCTCTTGATCCGGCAAACAAACCACCGCTGGTAGCGGTGGTTTTTTTGTTTGCAAG
CAGCAGATTACGCGCAGAAAAAAAGGATCTCAAGAAGATCCTTTGATCTTTTCTACGGGGTCTGACGCTC
AGTGGAACGAAAACTCACGTTAAGGGATTTTGGTCATGAGATTATCAAAAAGGATCTTCACCTAGATCCT
TTTAAATTAAAAATGAAGTTTTAAATCAATCTAAAGTATATATGAGTAAACTTGGTCTGACAGTTACCAA
TGCTTAATCAGTGAGGCACCTATCTCAGCGATCTGTCTATTTCGTTCATCCATAGTTGCCTGACTGCCCG
TCGTGTAGATAACTACGATACGGGAGGGCTTACCATCTGGCCCCAGTGCTGCAATGATACCGCGAGACCC
ACGCTCACCGGCTCCAGATTTATCAGCAATAAACCAGCCAGCCGGAAGGGCCGAGCGCAGAAGTGGTCCT
GCAACTTTATCCGCCTCCATCCAGTCTATTAATTGTTGCCGGGAAGCTAGAGTAAGTAGTTCGCCAGTTA
ATAGTTTGCGCAACGTTGTTGCCATTGCTACAGGCATCGTGGTGTCACGCTCGTCGTTTGGTATGGCTTC
ATTCAGCTCCGGTTCCCAACGATCAAGGCGAGTTACATGATCCCCCATGTTGTGAAAAAAAGCGGTTAGC
TCCTTCGGTCCTCCGATCGTTGTCAGAAGTAAGTTGGCCGCAGTGTTATCACTCATGCTTATGGCAGCAC
TGCATAATTCTCTTACTGTCATGCCATCCGTAAGATGCTTTTCTGTGACTGGTGAGTACTCAACCAAGTC
ATTCTGAGAATAGTGTATGCGGCGACCGAGTTGCTCTTGCCCGGCGTCAATACGGGATAATACCGCGCCA
CATAGCAGAACTTTAAAAGTGCTCATCATTGGAAAACGTTCTTCGGGGCGAAAACTCTCAAGGATCTTAC
CGCTGTTGAGATCCAGTTCGATGTAACCCACTCGTGCACCCAACTGATCTTCAGCATCTTTTACTTTCAC
CAGCGTTTCTGGGTGAGCAAAAACAGGAAGGCAAAATGCCGCAAAAAAGGGAATAAGGGCGACACGGAAA
TGTTGAATACTCATACTCTTCCTTTTTCAATATTATTGAAGCATTTATCAGGGTTATTGTCTCATGAGCG
GATACATATTTGAATGTATTTAGAAAAATAAACAAATAGGGGTTCCGCGCACATTTCCCCGAAAAGTGCC
ACCTG
Features (pLannotate 1.2.2; 27 found; start..end, strand, type, name):
      1..456     -  rep_origin     f1 ori (sequence partly withheld): f1 bacteriophage origin of replication; arrow indicates direction of (+) strand synthesis
    461..616     -  CDS            lacZα (fragment): LacZα fragment of β-galactosidase; lacZ fragment
    624..642     +  promoter       T7 promoter: promoter for bacteriophage T7 RNA polymerase
    651..692     -  misc_feature   MCS (fragment): pBluescript multiple cloning site
   2881..2940    +  CDS            unc-119 (fragment): UN119_CAEEL - Experimental evidence at protein level: Swiss-Prot protein existence level 1. Myristoyl-binding protein that acts as a cargo adapter: specifically binds the myristoyl moiety of a subset of N-terminally myristoylated proteins and is required for their localization. Plays a key role in ciliary membrane localization of proteins. Required for the establishment or function of the nervous system. From Caenorhabditis elegans.
   3994..4185    +  CDS            unc-119 (fragment): UN119_CAEEL - Experimental evidence at protein level: Swiss-Prot protein existence level 1. Myristoyl-binding protein that acts as a cargo adapter: specifically binds the myristoyl moiety of a subset of N-terminally myristoylated proteins and is required for their localization. Plays a key role in ciliary membrane localization of proteins. Required for the establishment or function of the nervous system. From Caenorhabditis elegans.
   4190..4570    +  CDS            unc-119 (fragment): UN119_CAEEL - Experimental evidence at protein level: Swiss-Prot protein existence level 1. Myristoyl-binding protein that acts as a cargo adapter: specifically binds the myristoyl moiety of a subset of N-terminally myristoylated proteins and is required for their localization. Plays a key role in ciliary membrane localization of proteins. Required for the establishment or function of the nervous system. From Caenorhabditis elegans.
   5061..5162    +  CDS            unc-119 (fragment): UN119_CAEEL - Experimental evidence at protein level: Swiss-Prot protein existence level 1. Myristoyl-binding protein that acts as a cargo adapter: specifically binds the myristoyl moiety of a subset of N-terminally myristoylated proteins and is required for their localization. Plays a key role in ciliary membrane localization of proteins. Required for the establishment or function of the nervous system. From Caenorhabditis elegans.
   6394..6418    -  misc_feature   MCS (fragment): pBluescript multiple cloning site
   9918..9978    +  misc_feature   MCS (fragment): pBluescript multiple cloning site
   9999..10859   +  CDS            sg25: sg25 is a basic (constitutively fluorescent) green fluorescent protein published in 1997, derived from Aequorea victoria.
  10889..10907   +  misc_feature   MCS (fragment): pBluescript multiple cloning site
  10908..10927   +  CDS            capTEV™ (fragment): composite tag for in vivo biotinylation, TEV protease cleavage, and 6xHis tagging
  10941..10985   +  CDS            S-Tag: affinity and epitope tag derived from pancreatic ribonuclease A
  10998..11022   +  protein_bind   attB1: mutant version of attB; recombination site for the Gateway® BP reaction BP Clonase™
  11025..11324   +  CDS            LSM3: LSM3_HUMAN - Experimental evidence at protein level: Swiss-Prot protein existence level 1. Plays role in pre-mRNA splicing as component of the U4/U6-U5 tri-snRNP complex that is involved in spliceosome assembly, and as component of the precatalytic spliceosome (spliceosome B complex) (PubMed:28781166). The heptameric LSM2-8 complex binds specifically to the 3'-terminal U-tract of U6 snRNA (PubMed:10523320). From Homo sapiens (Human).
  11335..11359   -  protein_bind   attB2: mutant version of attB; recombination site for the Gateway® BP reaction BP Clonase™
  11603..11806   -  CDS            SNRPE (fragment): RUXE_HUMAN - Experimental evidence at protein level: Swiss-Prot protein existence level 1. Plays role in pre-mRNA splicing as core component of the SMN- Sm complex that mediates spliceosomal snRNP assembly and as component of the spliceosomal U1, U2, U4 and U5 small nuclear ribonucleoproteins (snRNPs), the building blocks of the spliceosome (PubMed:11991638, PubMed:18984161, PubMed:23246290, PubMed:19325628, PubMed:23333303, PubMed:25555158, PubMed:26912367, PubMed:28502770, PubMed:28781166, PubMed:28076346). Component of both the pre-catalytic spliceosome B complex and activated spliceosome C
  11848..11904   -  CDS            snr-6 (fragment): RUXE_CAEEL - Protein inferred from homology: Swiss-Prot protein existence level 3. Associated with the spliceosome snRNP U1, U2, U4/U6 and U5. From Caenorhabditis elegans.
  14580..14598   -  promoter       T3 promoter: promoter for bacteriophage T3 RNA polymerase
  14641..14663   -  protein_bind   lac operator (fragment): The lac repressor binds to the lac operator to inhibit transcription in E. coli. This inhibition can be relieved by adding lactose or isopropyl-β-D-thiogalactopyranoside (IPTG). lac repressor encoded by lacI
  14667..14697   -  promoter       lac promoter: promoter for the E. coli lac operon
  14712..14733   -  protein_bind   CAP binding site: CAP binding activates transcription in the presence of cAMP. E. coli catabolite activator protein
  14746..14838   -  CDS            lacI (fragment): lac repressor; lacI; The lac repressor binds to the lac operator to inhibit transcription in E. coli. This inhibition can be relieved by adding lactose or isopropyl-β-D-thiogalactopyranoside (IPTG).
  15021..15609   -  rep_origin     ori: high-copy-number ColE1/pMB1/pBR322/pUC origin of replication
  15780..16640   -  CDS            AmpR: β-lactamase; bla; confers resistance to ampicillin, carbenicillin, and related antibiotics
  16641..16745   -  promoter       AmpR promoter: bla
