[The description below was written by a language model from this plasmid's Addgene catalogue record and pLannotate feature annotations shown in this document.]
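Description:
pCG111 is a C. elegans expression plasmid of about 16.8 kb that encodes the worm Sm-like protein LSM-3 fused at its N terminus to GFP. The catalogue lists the backbone as unknown. The annotated features, however, point to a pBluescript-type phagemid framework: a high-copy ColE1/pUC origin, an f1 origin, lacZα and lac promoter/operator remnants, flanking T7 and T3 promoters, and scattered fragments of the pBluescript polylinker. Propagation in E. coli relies on the β-lactamase gene, which confers ampicillin resistance.

The fusion cassette reads, in order, a GFP coding region, a short linker carrying a partial TEV-cleavage/His composite tag match and an S-tag, an attB1 site, the roughly 300 bp lsm-3 open reading frame, and an attB2 site. The attB sites indicate that the ORF sits between Gateway recombination scars, although the catalogue records restriction cloning. The annotation tool labels the insert by its human homologue LSM3, but the record states that it is the C. elegans gene.

Several exon-sized matches to unc-119 spread over a few kilobases suggest that a genomic unc-119 segment is present. Such a segment is commonly used as a rescue marker for selecting transgenic worms in an unc-119 mutant background. Large stretches upstream of GFP and downstream of attB2 are unannotated apart from snr-6/SNRPE matches on the opposite strand, which presumably reflect neighbouring genomic sequence. These regions probably hold the promoter and 3′ UTR, but the record does not name either element.

The associated publication concerns processing bodies and germ granules in C. elegans embryos. This is consistent with using the plasmid to visualise GFP-tagged LSM-3 in RNA granules in vivo.
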