Addgene plasmid #26944: pCG111
Depositing lab: Geraldine Seydoux. Depositing organization: Johns Hopkins University and School of Medicine. Publication: Processing bodies and germ granules are distinct RNA granules that interact in C. elegans embryos. Gallo CM, Munro E, Rasoloson D, Merritt C, Seydoux G. Dev Biol. 2008 Nov 1. 323(1):76-87. 10.1016/j.ydbio.2008.07.008 PubMed 18692039.
Backbone
  Vector backbone: unknown
  Vector type: Worm Expression
Growth in bacteria
  Bacterial resistance: Ampicillin, 100 μg/mL
  Growth temperature: 37°C
  Growth strain: DH5alpha
  Copy number: Unknown
Gene/Insert
  Gene/Insert name: lsm-3
  Species: C. elegans (nematode)
  Insert size (bp): 309
  Entrez Gene: lsm-3 (a.k.a. CELE_Y62E10A.12)
  Tag / fusion protein: GFP (N terminal on insert)
  Cloning method: Restriction Enzyme
  Sequencing primers: 5′ n/a
Terms and licenses: Academic/Nonprofit Terms; Industry Terms: Not Available to Industry
How to cite: pCG111 was a gift from Geraldine Seydoux (Addgene plasmid # 26944 ; http://n2t.net/addgene:26944 ; RRID:Addgene_26944)
