>Addgene plasmid #26944 | pCG111 | addgene partial sequence | sequence record 33357 | 26944 with GFP-F
GACTATACAAATGCCCGGGGGATCGGTGGAGCTCCACCGGTGGCGGCCGCTCTAGAGAGAATCTTTATTT
TCAGGGCGCCGCCAAATTCAAAGAAACCGCTGCTGCTAAATTCGAACGCCAGCACATGGACAGCGGATCA
ACAAGTTTGTACAAAAAAGCAGGCTTAATGGCCACCGAAAAGAAAGAAGTGACACTGTCTGCTACAGTCG
AAGAGCCACTCGATTTGCTCCGTCTCAGTTTGGATGAGAGAGTTTATGTCAAAATGAGAAACGACAGAGA
GTTGCGCGGTCGTCTCAGAGCTTTCGATCAACATTTGAACATGGTTTTATCGGAGGTTGAAGAGACAATC
ACCACCCGTGAAGTCGACGAAGACACATTCGAAGAGATCTACAAACAAACAAAACGTGTTGTTCCAATGC
TTTTCGTTCGTGGTGATTCTGTCATTCTCGTGTCTCCACCGATTCGTGCATCCTAAACCCAGCTTTCTTG
TACAAAGTGGTTGATTTGTTTTGTATATTTATCCACTCACCCCCTCTCTTTGTCCTGTGAATGAACTTGT
GCCAAAAAAGCCAAAAATAATTTACTTTTTTTAAAGACATATTAAAACTTGAAAACTTGGAACAATACGG
TGCGAAAGCGAAACAGAGACAGAAAAATGAACAAAGAGATCCGTGAAAAGTGAACGATGATTTAGGCTTC
TTGTTGGGCGGCGTGGATGAGAGTGATGTTGTCTCC
